>Addgene plasmid #214891 | pAB31 (punc-47::GtACR2::mCerulean::bHK::Chrimson) | addgene full sequence | sequence record 466450 | Addgene NGS Result
AGCTTGTTGTCATCACTTCAAACTTTTCAATGCATAAATTTCTTGTCAGATCTGATCCTCTATACTTGAA
GTTTATACCGATAAAGGTTTTCAACAGATTTTGAAGCATTTGAATCAGGGGTGCCTGGGTAAACCTATCA
TACGAAACTGCCAATTTGTCCTGTGAATCGTATCTATTAAAACAAGACTGAAAATAACTAAACTTCTACG
TCAAAAAGTTGACAAAACAACTTTCTTGGAAAAAAAGCTGTTGGGATCCCGGAACAGTCGAAAGTCGGTG
GCAAGCGCCGAACTGCTGACGGTCTAACCGGGGCACAAATCAGGGGTGAGCGGCAAACGATTTTTCCGGC
AAATCGGCAAATCGGCAAATTGCCAATATTGAAATACCCGGCAAATCGGTAAATAGCCGGAATTGAAAAT
TTCCGGCAAACTGGTAAACCGCAAATTGCTGATTTGCCGAATTTGCCGGGAAGACGGCAATTGCCAAACA
TATTCGGCAAATTGTGGTTTTGCACTTTTTGGAAATTTCAGAATTTCAATCGGCAAATTGTGCACATCCT
ATGAATTTTCCTACGTCTATTTTGAAAAGTAAGCAAATTCTATGAAAATATCTAAAGAAAAATGGAAAAA
ATTTTCAAAAAGGCACAGTTTTAAGTGTTTCCGTCTAATAAAAAAATCCCCCTAAACACTTCCGGCAAAT
TGATGTTCGGCAAATGGCAAATCGGAAACTTGCCGAAAATTACAGTTTCCGGTAAATCGGCAAACCGGCA
AACTGCCTGAATTGAAAAGTTCCGTCAAATCGGCAAACCGACAACACCCCTGGCACAAATGATGGACATA
CTGAGGCAATTTGCCGGTTTTCCAATTGCAGGAAATTTTCAATTCCGGCAGTGTGCCGATTTGCCGGAAA
TTTTAATTCAGGCAAATTGCCGATTTCCCGATTTCCCGATTTGCCGGAAAAAATCGTTTGCCGCCCACCC
CTGGGTCTGAACCTTGATTGTTACAAAACATTTTTAGCTCTTTGGAGAAATAAAATGAATCTCGTAAAAT
TTAATTGACGAGGACGATATTAGCTGTCTCTTTAGACCAAATTCAGAAAAAAAGAAAGAATACTTCCCAA
ATTTCCGGTCCCTCTCTCGTTTTTTTTGCCAATAAACTCACTATAGTCGCTGGTTCCCCCCTATTCACAT
TTATTCTACCAATCCATCAGTGGAACCAGAAAAAAGAAGAGCCTTTCGGTTTGGAGAGTAGGGTCTAATA
ATCCCCCGTGCTCTTCAAATCATTGTGCCAACACACAGACACACTTTATGTGTGCTCACACACACACGCT
ATTTGAAGAGCGAAGACGACGACGACGCATTCAGAGCTCTTTTCCACGAAATTTGCTCCATCTTTCCACA
ATCTGTCTTTCCTGTGAGACGACAGCGTCACATTTATTTCATTACAGCAATGGCATCACAGGTCGTCTAT
GGGGAATGGGCATCAACTCACACCGAGTGCTACAATATGTCCAGAATCGACTCCACCTTCGTCTCACTGC
TGCAGCTGGTGTGGGCCGTGGTCTCAGGCTGCCAGACAATCTTCATGATTAGCAGGGCTCCCAAGGTCCC
TTGGGAGTCCGTGTACCTGCCCTTTGTCGAATCTATCACTTATGCACTGGCCAGTACTGGCAACGGAACC
CTGCAGATGAGGGACGGCAGATTCTTTCCTTGGAGCCGAATGGCCTCCTGGCTGTGCACCTGTCCAATCA
TGCTGGGACAGATTTCTAACATGGCTCTGGTGAAGTACAAAAGTATCCCACTGAATCCCATTGCACAGGC
CGCTTCCATCATTAGAGTGGTCATGGGAATCACCGCTACAATTTCTCCCGCAGAGTATATGAAGTGGCTG
TTCTTTTTCTTTGGGGCCACCTGCCTGGTGTTCGAGTACAGTGTGGTCTTCACAATCTTTCAAGTGGGGC
TGTATGGCTTTGAATCTGTCGGGACACCTCTGGCACAGAAGGTGGTGGTGAGGATCAAGATGCTGCGCCT
GATCTTCTTTATTGCTTGGACTATGTTCCCAATCGTGTGGCTGATTTCACCCACCGGAGTCTGCGTGATC
CACGAGAACGTGAGCGCCATTCTGTACCTGCTGGCTGACGGCCTGTGCAAAAATACATATGGAGTGATCC
TGTGGAGCACTGCCTGGGGAGTGCTGGAAGGGAAGTGGGACCCCGCATGTCTGCCAGGGCAGGAGAAACC
CGAAGCCGACGATCCTTTTGGCCTGAATCACGAGAAGAATGCCCCTCCTAACGACGAAGTCAATATCAGA
ATGTTTGGAAGGGGACGTACGGCGGCCAAGAGCAGGATCACCAGCGAGGGCGAGTACATCCCCCTGGACC
AGATCGACATCAACGTGGCGGTACCCGTGAGCAAGGGCGAGGAGCTGTTCACCGGGGTGGTGCCCATCCT
GGTCGAGCTGGACGGCGACGTAAACGGCCACAAGTTCAGCGTGTCCGGCGAGGGCGAGGGCGATGCCACC
TACGGCAAGCTGACCCTGAAGTTCATCTGCACCACCGGCAAGCTGCCCGTGCCCTGGCCCACCCTCGTGA
CCACCCTGAGCTGGGGCGTGCAGTGCTTCGCCCGCTACCCCGACCACATGAAGCAGCACGACTTCTTCAA
GTCCGCCATGCCCGAAGGCTACGTCCAGGAGCGCACCATCTTCTTCAAGGACGACGGCAACTACAAGACC
CGCGCCGAGGTGAAGTTCGAGGGCGACACCCTGGTGAACCGCATCGAGCTGAAGGGCATCGACTTCAAGG
AGGACGGCAACATCCTGGGGCACAAGCTGGAGTACAACGCCATCCACGGCAACGTCTATATCACCGCCGA
CAAGCAGAAGAACGGCATCAAGGCCAACTTCGGCCTCAACTGCAACATCGAGGACGGCAGCGTGCAGCTC
GCCGACCACTACCAGCAGAACACCCCCATCGGCGACGGCCCCGTGCTGCTGCCCGACAACCACTACCTGA
GCACCCAGTCCAAGCTGAGCAAAGACCCCAACGAGAAGCGCGATCACATGGTCCTGCTGGAGTTCGTGAC
CGCCGCCGGGATCACTCTCGGCATGGACGAGCTGTATACCGGTGCAGCCCTGCAGGAGAAGAAGTCATGC
AGCCAGCGCATGGCCGAATTCCGGCAATACTGTTGGAACCCGGACACTGGGCAGATGCTGGGCCGCACCC
CAGCCCGGTGGGTGTGGATCAGCCTGTACTATGCAGCTTTCTACGTGGTCATGACTGGGCTCTTTGCCTT
GTGCATCTATGTGCTGATGCAGACCATTGATCCCTACACCCCCGACTACCAGGACCAGTTAAAGTCACCG
GGGGTAACCTTGAGACCGGATGTGTATGGGGAAAGAGGGCTGCAGATTTCCTACAACATCTCTGAAAACA
GCTCTAGACAGGCCCAGATCACCGGACGTCCGGAGGGAGCTGTACAAGAGCTGATCAGCAGCGCCACCAG
ATCTCTGTTTGCCGCCGGAGGCATCAACCCTTGGCCTAACCCCTACCACCACGAGGACATGGGCTGTGGA
GGAATGACACCTACAGGCGAGTGCTTCAGCACCGAGTGGTGGTGTGACCCTTCTTACGGACTGAGCGACG
CCGGATACGGATATTGCTTCGTGGAGGCCACAGGCGGCTACCTGGTCGTGGGAGTGGAGAAGAAGCAGGC
TTGGCTGCACAGCAGAGGCACACCAGGAGAAAAGATCGGCGCCCAGGTCTGCCAGTGGATTGCTTTCAGC
ATCGCCATCGCCCTGCTGACATTCTACGGCTTCAGCGCTTGGAAGGCCACTTGCGGTTGGGAGGAGGTCT
ACGTCTGTTGCGTCGAGGTGCTGTTCGTGACCCTGGAGATCTTCAAGGAGTTCAGCAGCCCCGCCACAGT
GTACCTGTCTACCGGCAACCACGCCTATTGCCTGCGCTACTTCGAGTGGCTGCTGTCTTGCCCCGTGATC
CTGATCAAGCTGAGCAACCTGAGCGGCCTGAAGAACGACTACAGCAAGCGGACCATGGGCCTGATCGTGT
CTTGCGTGGGAATGATCGTGTTCGGCATGGCCGCAGGACTGGCTACCGATTGGCTCAAGTGGCTGCTGTA
TATCGTGTCTTGCATCTACGGCGGCTACATGTACTTCCAGGCCGCCAAGTGCTACGTGGAAGCCAACCAC
AGCGTGCCTAAAGGCCATTGCCGCATGGTCGTGAAGCTGATGGCCTACGCTTACTTCGCCTCTTGGGGCA
GCTACCCAATCCTCTGGGCAGTGGGACCAGAAGGACTGCTGAAGCTGAGCCCTTACGCCAACAGCATCGG
CCACAGCATCTGCGACATCATCGCCAAGGAGTTTTGGACCTTCCTGGCCCACCACCTGAGGATCAAGATC
CACGAGCACATCCTGATCCACGGCGACATCCGGAAGACCACCAAGATGGAGATCGGAGGCGAGGAGGTGG
AAGTGGAAGAGTTCGTGGAGGAGGAGGACGAGGACACAGTGTGACCAACTGAGCGCCGGTCGCTACCATT
ACCAACTTGTCTGGTGTCAAAAATAATAGGGGCCGCTGTCATCAGAGTAAGTTTAAACTGAGTTCTACTA
ACTAACGAGTAATATTTAAATTTTCAGCATCTCGCGCCCGTGCCTCTGACTTCTAAGTCCAATTACTCTT
CAACATCCCTACATGCTCTTTCTCCCTGTGCTCCCACCCCCTATTTTTGTTATTATCAAAAAACTTCTCT
TAATTTCTTTGTTTTTTAGCTTCTTTTAAGTCACCTCTAACAATGAAATTGTGTAGATTCAAAAATAGAA
TTAATTCGTAATAAAAAGTCGAAAAAAATTGTGCTCCCTCCCCCCATTAATAATAATTCTATCCCAAAAT
CTACACAATGTTCTGTGTACACTTCTTATGTTTTTTACTTCTGATAAATTTTTTTGAAACATCATAGAAA
AAACCGCACACAAAATACCTTATCATATGTTACGTTTCAGTTTATGACCGCAATTTTTATTTCTTCGCAC
GTCTGGGCCTCTCATGACGTCAAATCATGCTCATCGTGAAAAAGTTTTGGAGTATTTTTGGAATTTTTCA
ATCAAGTGAAAGTTTATGAAATTAATTTTCCTGCTTTTGCTTTTTGGGGTTTCCCCTATTGTTTGTCAAG
ATTTCGAGGACGGCGTTTTTCTTGCTAAAATCACAAGTATTGATGAGCACGATGCAAGAAAGATCGGAAG
AAGGTTTGGGTTTGAGGCTCAGTGGAAGGTGAGTAGAAGTTGATAATTTGAAAGTGGAGTAGTGTCTATG
GGGTTTTTGCCTTAAATGACAGAATACATTCCCAATATACCAAACATAACTGTTTCCTACTAGTCGGCCG
TACGGGCCCTTTCGTCTCGCGCGTTTCGGTGATGACGGTGAAAACCTCTGACACATGCAGCTCCCGGAGA
CGGTCACAGCTTGTCTGTAAGCGGATGCCGGGAGCAGACAAGCCCGTCAGGGCGCGTCAGCGGGTGTTGG
CGGGTGTCGGGGCTGGCTTAACTATGCGGCATCAGAGCAGATTGTACTGAGAGTGCACCATATGCGGTGT
GAAATACCGCACAGATGCGTAAGGAGAAAATACCGCATCAGGCGGCCTTAAGGGCCTCGTGATACGCCTA
TTTTTATAGGTTAATGTCATGATAATAATGGTTTCTTAGACGTCAGGTGGCACTTTTCGGGGAAATGTGC
GCGGAACCCCTATTTGTTTATTTTTCTAAATACATTCAAATATGTATCCGCTCATGAGACAATAACCCTG
ATAAATGCTTCAATAATATTGAAAAAGGAAGAGTATGAGTATTCAACATTTCCGTGTCGCCCTTATTCCC
TTTTTTGCGGCATTTTGCCTTCCTGTTTTTGCTCACCCAGAAACGCTGGTGAAAGTAAAAGATGCTGAAG
ATCAGTTGGGTGCACGAGTGGGTTACATCGAACTGGATCTCAACAGCGGTAAGATCCTTGAGAGTTTTCG
CCCCGAAGAACGTTTTCCAATGATGAGCACTTTTAAAGTTCTGCTATGTGGCGCGGTATTATCCCGTATT
GACGCCGGGCAAGAGCAACTCGGTCGCCGCATACACTATTCTCAGAATGACTTGGTTGAGTACTCACCAG
TCACAGAAAAGCATCTTACGGATGGCATGACAGTAAGAGAATTATGCAGTGCTGCCATAACCATGAGTGA
TAACACTGCGGCCAACTTACTTCTGACAACGATCGGAGGACCGAAGGAGCTAACCGCTTTTTTGCACAAC
ATGGGGGATCATGTAACTCGCCTTGATCGTTGGGAACCGGAGCTGAATGAAGCCATACCAAACGACGAGC
GTGACACCACGATGCCTGTAGCAATGGCAACAACGTTGCGCAAACTATTAACTGGCGAACTACTTACTCT
AGCTTCCCGGCAACAATTAATAGACTGGATGGAGGCGGATAAAGTTGCAGGACCACTTCTGCGCTCGGCC
CTTCCGGCTGGCTGGTTTATTGCTGATAAATCTGGAGCCGGTGAGCGTGGGTCTCGCGGTATCATTGCAG
CACTGGGGCCAGATGGTAAGCCCTCCCGTATCGTAGTTATCTACACGACGGGGAGTCAGGCAACTATGGA
TGAACGAAATAGACAGATCGCTGAGATAGGTGCCTCACTGATTAAGCATTGGTAACTGTCAGACCAAGTT
TACTCATATATACTTTAGATTGATTTAAAACTTCATTTTTAATTTAAAAGGATCTAGGTGAAGATCCTTT
TTGATAATCTCATGACCAAAATCCCTTAACGTGAGTTTTCGTTCCACTGAGCGTCAGACCCCGTAGAAAA
GATCAAAGGATCTTCTTGAGATCCTTTTTTTCTGCGCGTAATCTGCTGCTTGCAAACAAAAAAACCACCG
CTACCAGCGGTGGTTTGTTTGCCGGATCAAGAGCTACCAACTCTTTTTCCGAAGGTAACTGGCTTCAGCA
GAGCGCAGATACCAAATACTGTTCTTCTAGTGTAGCCGTAGTTAGGCCACCACTTCAAGAACTCTGTAGC
ACCGCCTACATACCTCGCTCTGCTAATCCTGTTACCAGTGGCTGCTGCCAGTGGCGATAAGTCGTGTCTT
ACCGGGTTGGACTCAAGACGATAGTTACCGGATAAGGCGCAGCGGTCGGGCTGAACGGGGGGTTCGTGCA
CACAGCCCAGCTTGGAGCGAACGACCTACACCGAACTGAGATACCTACAGCGTGAGCTATGAGAAAGCGC
CACGCTTCCCGAAGGGAGAAAGGCGGACAGGTATCCGGTAAGCGGCAGGGTCGGAACAGGAGAGCGCACG
AGGGAGCTTCCAGGGGGAAACGCCTGGTATCTTTATAGTCCTGTCGGGTTTCGCCACCTCTGACTTGAGC
GTCGATTTTTGTGATGCTCGTCAGGGGGGCGGAGCCTATGGAAAAACGCCAGCAACGCGGCCTTTTTACG
GTTCCTGGCCTTTTGCTGGCCTTTTGCTCACATGTTCTTTCCTGCGTTATCCCCTGATTCTGTGGATAAC
CGTATTACCGCCTTTGAGTGAGCTGATACCGCTCGCCGCAGCCGAACGACCGAGCGCAGCGAGTCAGTGA
GCGAGGAAGCGGAAGAGCGCCCAATACGCAAACCGCCTCTCCCCGCGCGTTGGCCGATTCATTAATGCAG
CTGGCACGACAGGTTTCCCGACTGGAAAGCGGGCAGTGAGCGCAACGCAATTAATGTGAGTTAGCTCACT
CATTAGGCACCCCAGGCTTTACACTTTATGCTTCCGGCTCGTATGTTGTGTGGAATTGTGAGCGGATAAC
AATTTCACACAGGAAACAGCTATGACCATGATTACGCCAAGCTGTAAGTTTAAACATGATCTTACTAACT
AACTATTCTCATTTAAATTTTCAGAGCTTAAAAATGGCTGAAATCACTCACAACGATGGATACGCTAACA
ACTTGGAAATGAAATAAGCTTGCATGCCTGCAG
Features (pLannotate 1.2.2; 17 found; start..end, strand, type, name):
    325..420     -  CDS            YSH6_CAEEL (fragment): Protein predicted: Swiss-Prot protein existence level 4. From Caenorhabditis elegans.
    875..1030    +  CDS            YSH6_CAEEL (fragment): Protein predicted: Swiss-Prot protein existence level 4. From Caenorhabditis elegans.
   2338..2397    +  CDS            KCNJ2 (fragment): KCNJ2_HUMAN - Also known as IRK1. Experimental evidence at protein level: Swiss-Prot protein existence level 1. Probably participates in establishing action potential waveform and excitability of neuronal and muscle tissues. Inward rectifier potassium channels are characterized by a greater tendency to allow potassium to flow into the cell rather than out of it. Their voltage dependence is regulated by the concentration of extracellular potassium; as external potassium is raised, the voltage range of the channel opening shifts to more positive voltages. The inward rectification is mainly due t
   2407..3117    +  CDS            mCerulean3: mCerulean3 is a basic (constitutively fluorescent) cyan fluorescent protein published in 2011, derived from Aequorea victoria. It is reported to be a somewhat slowly-maturing monomer with very low acid sensitivity.
   3124..3435    +  CDS            Atp4b (fragment): ATP4B_MOUSE - Experimental evidence at protein level: Swiss-Prot protein existence level 1. The beta subunit of the gastric H(+)/K(+) ATPase pump which transports H(+) ions in exchange for K(+) ions across the apical membrane of parietal cells. Plays a structural and regulatory role in the assembly and membrane targeting of a functionally active pump (By similarity). Within a transport cycle, the transfer of a H(+) ion across the membrane is coupled to ATP hydrolysis and is associated with a transient phosphorylation of the alpha subunit that shifts the pump conformation from inward-facing (E1
   3478..4522    +  CDS            Chrimson (fragment): red light-drivable channelrhodopsin from Chlamydomonas noctigama (Klapoetke et al., 2014)
   5126..5278    +  CDS            aex-5 (fragment): AEX5_CAEEL - Also known as kpc-3 From Caenorhabditis elegans.
   5406..5441    +  CDS            rop (fragment): Rop protein, which maintains plasmids at low copy number; rop
   5543..5642    +  misc_feature   bom (fragment): basis of mobility region from pBR322
   5740..5844    +  promoter       AmpR promoter: bla
   5845..6705    +  CDS            AmpR: β-lactamase; bla; confers resistance to ampicillin, carbenicillin, and related antibiotics
   6876..7464    +  rep_origin     ori: high-copy-number ColE1/pMB1/pBR322/pUC origin of replication
   7647..7739    +  CDS            lacI (fragment): lac repressor; lacI; The lac repressor binds to the lac operator to inhibit transcription in E. coli. This inhibition can be relieved by adding lactose or isopropyl-β-D-thiogalactopyranoside (IPTG).
   7752..7773    +  protein_bind   CAP binding site: CAP binding activates transcription in the presence of cAMP. E. coli catabolite activator protein
   7788..7818    +  promoter       lac promoter: promoter for the E. coli lac operon
   7826..7842    +  protein_bind   lac operator: The lac repressor binds to the lac operator to inhibit transcription in E. coli. This inhibition can be relieved by adding lactose or isopropyl-β-D-thiogalactopyranoside (IPTG). lac repressor encoded by lacI
   7996..8013    -  misc_feature   MCS (fragment): pUC18/19 multiple cloning site
