[The description below was written by a language model from this plasmid's Addgene catalogue record and pLannotate feature annotations shown in this document.]
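Description:
pAB31 is an 8,013 bp C. elegans transgene expression plasmid built on a pMS27/pUC19-type backbone. It drives the bidirectional optogenetic tool BiPOLES in GABAergic neurons. In E. coli it is maintained as a high-copy plasmid through a ColE1/pUC origin and selected with ampicillin via the bla gene and its promoter. The backbone also carries pUC remnants with no role in worm expression: a lac promoter/operator with CAP site, fragments of lacI, rop and bom, and part of the multiple cloning site.

The roughly 3.1 kb synthetic insert encodes a single tandem fusion protein. By its name, this consists of the blue-light-gated anion channelrhodopsin GtACR2, mCerulean, a βHK linker and the red-light-activated cation channelrhodopsin Chrimson. The automated annotation detects most of these parts in order: a short Kir2.1 (KCNJ2) fragment, which in such constructs usually serves as a membrane trafficking signal, then mCerulean3, a fragment of the gastric H+/K+ ATPase β subunit, and Chrimson. The β subunit fragment supplies a transmembrane spacer that keeps both opsins correctly oriented. GtACR2 itself is not annotated, but it presumably occupies the unannotated stretch upstream of the Kir2.1 fragment. Likewise, the unc-47 promoter named in the plasmid title is not labelled as such. The C. elegans genomic fragments annotated near the start of the sequence probably belong to it, and the aex-5 fragment downstream of Chrimson may reflect a worm 3' region, although the record does not say so.

Because the two opsins are fused in a fixed 1:1 ratio, blue light silences and red light excites the same cells, while the cyan fluorescence reports expression. The construct was deposited with work on all-optical closed-loop voltage clamping of muscles and neurons in live animals.
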