Addgene plasmid #214891: pAB31 (punc-47::GtACR2::mCerulean::bHK::Chrimson)
Purpose: Expresses the optogenetic tool BiPOLES in GABAergic neurons of C. elegans.
Depositing lab: Alexander Gottschalk. Depositing organization: Goethe-Universitaet Frankfurt am Main. Publication: All-optical closed-loop voltage clamp for precise control of muscles and neurons in live animals. Bergs ACF, Liewald JF, Rodriguez-Rozada S, Liu Q, Wirt C, Bessel A, Zeitzschel N, Durmaz H, Nozownik A, Dill H, Jospin M, Vierock J, Bargmann CI, Hegemann P, Wiegert JS, Gottschalk A. Nat Commun. 2023 Apr 6;14(1):1939. doi: 10.1038/s41467-023-37622-6. PubMed 37024493.
Backbone
  Vector backbone: pMS27/ pUC19
  Backbone size w/o insert (bp): 4939
  Total vector size (bp): 8013
Growth in bacteria
  Bacterial resistance: Ampicillin, 100 μg/mL
  Growth temperature: 37°C
  Growth strain: DH5alpha
  Copy number: High Copy
Gene/Insert
  Gene/Insert name: GtACR2_mCerulean_bHK_Chrimson
  Species: Synthetic
  Insert size (bp): 3074
  Tag / fusion protein: mCerulean
Resource information
  A portion of this plasmid was derived from a plasmid made by: Peter Hegemann
Terms and licenses: Academic/Nonprofit Terms; Industry Terms: Not Available to Industry
How to cite: pAB31 (punc-47::GtACR2::mCerulean::bHK::Chrimson) was a gift from Alexander Gottschalk (Addgene plasmid # 214891 ; http://n2t.net/addgene:214891 ; RRID:Addgene_214891)
